Addgene plasmid #110339: pAAV-TRE-ChR2-YFP
Purpose: ChR2-YFP reporter vector of iTango and Cal-Light system for AAV production
Depositing lab: Hyungbae Kwon. Depositing organization: Korea University.
Backbone
  Vector backbone: pAAV-MCS
  Backbone manufacturer: Stratagene
  Vector type: Mammalian Expression, AAV
Growth in bacteria
  Bacterial resistance: Ampicillin, 100 μg/mL
  Growth temperature: 37°C
  Growth strain: DH5alpha
  Copy number: High Copy
Gene/Insert
  Gene/Insert name: tetO-ChR2-YFP
  Species: Synthetic
  Mutation: ChR2 H134R
  Promoter: tetO
  Cloning method: Restriction Enzyme; 5′ cloning site BamHI (not destroyed); 3′ cloning site HindIII (not destroyed)
  Sequencing primers: 5′ unknown
Terms and licenses: Academic/Nonprofit Terms; Industry Terms: Not Available to Industry
How to cite: pAAV-TRE-ChR2-YFP was a gift from Hyungbae Kwon (Addgene plasmid # 110339)
