[The description below was written by a language model from this plasmid's Addgene catalogue record and pLannotate feature annotations shown in this document.]
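Description:
pAAV-TRE-ChR2-YFP is an adeno-associated virus transfer plasmid built on the pAAV-MCS backbone and intended for producing recombinant AAV that delivers a tetracycline-transactivator-dependent optogenetic reporter to mammalian cells. It is maintained in E. coli as a high-copy plasmid through a ColE1/pUC-type origin and selected with ampicillin via the β-lactamase gene. An f1 phage origin and small remnants of pBR322 rop and bom sequences are also annotated in the backbone. The expression cassette lies between AAV2 inverted terminal repeats, which are the cis elements needed for replication and packaging of the vector genome. In the 6,034 nt sequence the upstream ITR is annotated in full, whereas the downstream one is detected only as two short fragments.

The payload is driven by a tetracycline response element containing seven tetO operator copies joined to a minimal CMV promoter, so transcription is expected to be low unless a tTA-type transactivator binds the operators. This promoter controls channelrhodopsin-2 carrying the H134R mutation, a blue-light-gated cation channel from Chlamydomonas reinhardtii, followed directly by EYFP, consistent with a fusion that allows expressing cells to be visualised. A WPRE downstream of the coding region enhances transcript stability and expression, and a bovine growth hormone polyadenylation signal terminates the message.

According to the record, the plasmid serves as the reporter component of the iTango and Cal-Light systems. In such systems a transactivator supplied by companion constructs switches on the TRE cassette, so labelled cells acquire a light-activatable channel and a fluorescent tag for subsequent optogenetic manipulation.
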