Features (pLannotate 1.2.2; 19 found; start..end, strand, type, name):
      1..141     -  repeat_region  AAV2 ITR: inverted terminal repeat of adeno-associated virus serotype 2 inverted
    239..284     -  promoter       TRE3GV promoter (fragment): 3rd-generation Tet-responsive promoter that can be activated by binding of Tet-On® 3G, optimized for retroviral and lentiviral vectors
    298..568     +  protein_bind   tetracycline response element: contains seven copies of the tetracycline operator tetO tetracycline repressor TetR
    579..596     +  misc_feature   MCS (fragment): pUC18/19 multiple cloning site
    601..639     +  promoter       minimal CMV promoter: human cytomegalovirus (CMV) immediate early promoter
    733..759     +  misc_feature   MCS (fragment): pUC18/19 multiple cloning site
    760..1686    +  CDS            ChR2(H134R): H134R mutant of an N-terminal fragment of channelrhodopsin-2 from the alga Chlamydomonas reinhardtii (Nagel et al., 2005) blue light-activated cation channel
   1699..2412    +  CDS            EYFP: EYFP is a basic (constitutively fluorescent) green/yellow fluorescent protein published in 1996, derived from Aequorea victoria. It is reported to be a very rapidly-maturing weak dimer with high acid sensitivity.
   2449..3037    +  misc_feature   WPRE: woodchuck hepatitis virus posttranscriptional regulatory element
   3078..3285    +  polyA_signal   bGH poly(A) signal: bovine growth hormone polyadenylation signal
   3343..3370    -  repeat_region  AAV2 ITR (fragment): inverted terminal repeat of adeno-associated virus serotype 2 inverted
   3399..3426    -  repeat_region  AAV2 ITR (fragment): inverted terminal repeat of adeno-associated virus serotype 2 inverted
   3499..4087    -  rep_origin     ori: high-copy-number ColE1/pMB1/pBR322/pUC origin of replication
   4258..5118    -  CDS            AmpR: β-lactamase; bla; confers resistance to ampicillin, carbenicillin, and related antibiotics
   5119..5223    -  promoter       AmpR promoter: bla
   5318..5353    +  CDS            rop (fragment): Rop protein, which maintains plasmids at low copy number; rop
   5455..5504    +  misc_feature   bom (fragment): basis of mobility region from pBR322
   5505..5960    -  rep_origin     f1 ori (sequence partly withheld): f1 bacteriophage origin of replication; arrow indicates direction of (+) strand synthesis
   5979..6030    +  misc_feature   bom (fragment): basis of mobility region from pBR322
>Addgene plasmid #110339 | pAAV-TRE-ChR2-YFP | addgene full sequence | sequence record 211134 | Addgene NGS Result
CCTGCAGGCAGCTGCGCGCTCGCTCGCTCACTGAGGCCGCCCGGGCAAAGCCCGGGCGTCGGGCGACCTT
TGGTCGCCCGGCCTCAGTGAGCGAGCGAGCGCGCAGAGAGGGAGTGGCCAACTCCATCACTAGGGGTTCC
TGCGGCCGCACGCGAAACAATTCTGCAGGAATTCGGGGCCGCGGAGGCTGGATCGGTCCCGGTGTCTTCT
ATGGAGGTCAAAACAGCGTGGATGGCGTCTCCAGGCGATCTGACGGTTCACTAAACGAGCTCTGCTTATA
TAGGTCGAGTTTACCACTCCCTATCAGTGATAGAGAAAAGTGAAAGTCGAGTTTACCACTCCCTATCAGT
GATAGAGAAAAGTGAAAGTCGAGTTTACCACTCCCTATCAGTGATAGAGAAAAGTGAAAGTCGAGTTTAC
CACTCCCTATCAGTGATAGAGAAAAGTGAAAGTCGAGTTTACCACTCCCTATCAGTGATAGAGAAAAGTG
AAAGTCGAGTTTACCACTCCCTATCAGTGATAGAGAAAAGTGAAAGTCGAGTTTACCACTCCCTATCAGT
GATAGAGAAAAGTGAAAGTCGAGCTCGGTACCCGGGTCGAGGTAGGCGTGTACGGTGGGAGGCCTATATA
AGCAGAGCTCGTTTAGTGAACCGTCAGATCGCCTGGAGACGCCATCCACGCTGTTTTGACCTCCATAGAA
GACACCGGGACCGATCCAGCCTCCGCGGCCCCGAATTCGAGCTCGGTACCCGGGGATCCATGGACTATGG
CGGCGCTTTGTCTGCCGTCGGACGCGAACTTTTGTTCGTTACTAATCCTGTGGTGGTGAACGGGTCCGTC
CTGGTCCCTGAGGATCAATGTTACTGTGCCGGATGGATTGAATCTCGCGGCACGAACGGCGCTCAGACCG
CGTCAAATGTCCTGCAGTGGCTTGCAGCAGGATTCAGCATTTTGCTGCTGATGTTCTATGCCTACCAAAC
CTGGAAATCTACATGCGGCTGGGAGGAGATCTATGTGTGCGCCATTGAAATGGTTAAGGTGATTCTCGAG
TTCTTTTTTGAGTTTAAGAATCCCTCTATGCTCTACCTTGCCACAGGACACCGGGTGCAGTGGCTGCGCT
ATGCAGAGTGGCTGCTCACTTGTCCTGTCATCCTTATCCGCCTGAGCAACCTCACCGGCCTGAGCAACGA
CTACAGCAGGAGAACCATGGGACTCCTTGTCTCAGACATCGGGACTATCGTGTGGGGGGCTACCAGCGCC
ATGGCAACCGGCTATGTTAAAGTCATCTTCTTTTGTCTTGGATTGTGCTATGGCGCGAACACATTTTTTC
ACGCCGCCAAAGCATATATCGAGGGTTATCATACTGTGCCAAAGGGTCGGTGCCGCCAGGTCGTGACCGG
CATGGCATGGCTGTTTTTCGTGAGCTGGGGTATGTTCCCAATTCTCTTCATTTTGGGGCCCGAAGGTTTT
GGCGTCCTGAGCGTCTATGGCTCCACCGTAGGTCACACGATTATTGATCTGATGAGTAAAAATTGTTGGG
GGTTGTTGGGACACTACCTGCGCGTCCTGATCCACGAGCACATATTGATTCACGGAGATATCCGCAAAAC
CACCAAACTGAACATCGGCGGAACGGAGATCGAGGTCGAGACTCTCGTCGAAGACGAAGCCGAGGCCGGA
GCCGTGCCAGCGGCCGCCGTGAGCAAGGGCGAGGAGCTGTTCACCGGGGTGGTGCCCATCCTGGTCGAGC
TGGACGGCGACGTAAACGGCCACAAGTTCAGCGTGTCCGGCGAGGGCGAGGGCGATGCCACCTACGGCAA
GCTGACCCTGAAGTTCATCTGCACCACCGGCAAGCTGCCCGTGCCCTGGCCCACCCTCGTGACCACCTTC
GGCTACGGCCTGCAGTGCTTCGCCCGCTACCCCGACCACATGAAGCAGCACGACTTCTTCAAGTCCGCCA
TGCCCGAAGGCTACGTCCAGGAGCGCACCATCTTCTTCAAGGACGACGGCAACTACAAGACCCGCGCCGA
GGTGAAGTTCGAGGGCGACACCCTGGTGAACCGCATCGAGCTGAAGGGCATCGACTTCAAGGAGGACGGC
AACATCCTGGGGCACAAGCTGGAGTACAACTACAACAGCCACAACGTCTATATCATGGCCGACAAGCAGA
AGAACGGCATCAAGGTGAACTTCAAGATCCGCCACAACATCGAGGACGGCAGCGTGCAGCTCGCCGACCA
CTACCAGCAGAACACCCCCATCGGCGACGGCCCCGTGCTGCTGCCCGACAACCACTACCTGAGCTACCAG
TCCGCCCTGAGCAAAGACCCCAACGAGAAGCGCGATCACATGGTCCTGCTGGAGTTCGTGACCGCCGCCG
GGATCACTCTCGGCATGGACGAGCTGTACAAGTTCTGCTACGAGAACGAGGTGTAAAAGCTTATCGATAA
TCAACCTCTGGATTACAAAATTTGTGAAAGATTGACTGGTATTCTTAACTATGTTGCTCCTTTTACGCTA
TGTGGATACGCTGCTTTAATGCCTTTGTATCATGCTATTGCTTCCCGTATGGCTTTCATTTTCTCCTCCT
TGTATAAATCCTGGTTGCTGTCTCTTTATGAGGAGTTGTGGCCCGTTGTCAGGCAACGTGGCGTGGTGTG
CACTGTGTTTGCTGACGCAACCCCCACTGGTTGGGGCATTGCCACCACCTGTCAGCTCCTTTCCGGGACT
TTCGCTTTCCCCCTCCCTATTGCCACGGCGGAACTCATCGCCGCCTGCCTTGCCCGCTGCTGGACAGGGG
CTCGGCTGTTGGGCACTGACAATTCCGTGGTGTTGTCGGGGAAATCATCGTCCTTTCCTTGGCTGCTCGC
CTATGTTGCCACCTGGATTCTGCGCGGGACGTCCTTCTGCTACGTCCCTTCGGCCCTCAATCCAGCGGAC
CTTCCTTCCCGCGGCCTGCTGCCGGCTCTGCGGCCTCTTCCGCGTCTTCGCCTTCGCCCTCAGACGAGTC
GGATCTCCCTTTGGGCCGCCTCCCCGCATCGATACCGAGCGCTGCTCGAGAGATCGATCTGCCTCGACTG
TGCCTTCTAGTTGCCAGCCATCTGTTGTTTGCCCCTCCCCCGTGCCTTCCTTGACCCTGGAAGGTGCCAC
TCCCACTGTCCTTTCCTAATAAAATGAGGAAATTGCATCGCATTGTCTGAGTAGGTGTCATTCTATTCTG
GGGGGTGGGGTGGGGCAGGACAGCAAGGGGGAGGATTGGGAAGACAATAGCAGGCATGCTGGGGACACGT
GCGGACCGAGCGGCCGCAGGAACCCCTAGTGATGGAGTTGGCCACTCCCTCTCTGCGCGCTCGCTCGCTC
ACTGAGGCCGGGCGACCAAAGGTCGCCCGACGCCCGGGCGGCCTCAGTGAGCGAGCGAGCGCGCAGCTGC
CTGCAGGACATGTGAGCAAAAGGCCAGCAAAAGGCCAGGAACCGTAAAAAGGCCGCGTTGCTGGCGTTTT
TCCATAGGCTCCGCCCCCCTGACGAGCATCACAAAAATCGACGCTCAAGTCAGAGGTGGCGAAACCCGAC
AGGACTATAAAGATACCAGGCGTTTCCCCCTGGAAGCTCCCTCGTGCGCTCTCCTGTTCCGACCCTGCCG
CTTACCGGATACCTGTCCGCCTTTCTCCCTTCGGGAAGCGTGGCGCTTTCTCATAGCTCACGCTGTAGGT
ATCTCAGTTCGGTGTAGGTCGTTCGCTCCAAGCTGGGCTGTGTGCACGAACCCCCCGTTCAGCCCGACCG
CTGCGCCTTATCCGGTAACTATCGTCTTGAGTCCAACCCGGTAAGACACGACTTATCGCCACTGGCAGCA
GCCACTGGTAACAGGATTAGCAGAGCGAGGTATGTAGGCGGTGCTACAGAGTTCTTGAAGTGGTGGCCTA
ACTACGGCTACACTAGAAGAACAGTATTTGGTATCTGCGCTCTGCTGAAGCCAGTTACCTTCGGAAAAAG
AGTTGGTAGCTCTTGATCCGGCAAACAAACCACCGCTGGTAGCGGTGGTTTTTTTGTTTGCAAGCAGCAG
ATTACGCGCAGAAAAAAAGGATCTCAAGAAGATCCTTTGATCTTTTCTACGGGGTCTGACGCTCAGTGGA
ACGAAAACTCACGTTAAGGGATTTTGGTCATGAGATTATCAAAAAGGATCTTCACCTAGATCCTTTTAAA
TTAAAAATGAAGTTTTAAATCAATCTAAAGTATATATGAGTAAACTTGGTCTGACAGTTACCAATGCTTA
ATCAGTGAGGCACCTATCTCAGCGATCTGTCTATTTCGTTCATCCATAGTTGCCTGACTCCCCGTCGTGT
AGATAACTACGATACGGGAGGGCTTACCATCTGGCCCCAGTGCTGCAATGATACCGCGAGACCCACGCTC
ACCGGCTCCAGATTTATCAGCAATAAACCAGCCAGCCGGAAGGGCCGAGCGCAGAAGTGGTCCTGCAACT
TTATCCGCCTCCATCCAGTCTATTAATTGTTGCCGGGAAGCTAGAGTAAGTAGTTCGCCAGTTAATAGTT
TGCGCAACGTTGTTGCCATTGCTACAGGCATCGTGGTGTCACGCTCGTCGTTTGGTATGGCTTCATTCAG
CTCCGGTTCCCAACGATCAAGGCGAGTTACATGATCCCCCATGTTGTGCAAAAAAGCGGTTAGCTCCTTC
GGTCCTCCGATCGTTGTCAGAAGTAAGTTGGCCGCAGTGTTATCACTCATGGTTATGGCAGCACTGCATA
ATTCTCTTACTGTCATGCCATCCGTAAGATGCTTTTCTGTGACTGGTGAGTACTCAACCAAGTCATTCTG
AGAATAGTGTATGCGGCGACCGAGTTGCTCTTGCCCGGCGTCAATACGGGATAATACCGCGCCACATAGC
AGAACTTTAAAAGTGCTCATCATTGGAAAACGTTCTTCGGGGCGAAAACTCTCAAGGATCTTACCGCTGT
TGAGATCCAGTTCGATGTAACCCACTCGTGCACCCAACTGATCTTCAGCATCTTTTACTTTCACCAGCGT
TTCTGGGTGAGCAAAAACAGGAAGGCAAAATGCCGCAAAAAAGGGAATAAGGGCGACACGGAAATGTTGA
ATACTCATACTCTTCCTTTTTCAATATTATTGAAGCATTTATCAGGGTTATTGTCTCATGAGCGGATACA
TATTTGAATGTATTTAGAAAAATAAACAAATAGGGGTTCCGCGCACATTTCCCCGAAAAGTGCCACCTGA
CGTCTAAGAAACCATTATTATCATGACATTAACCTATAAAAATAGGCGTATCACGAGGCCCTTTCGTCTC
GCGCGTTTCGGTGATGACGGTGAAAACCTCTGACACATGCAGCTCCCGGAGACGGTCACAGCTTGTCTGT
AAGCGGATGCCGGGAGCAGACAAGCCCGTCAGGGCGCGTCAGCGGGTGTTGGCGGGTGTCGGGGCTGGCT
TAACTATGCGGCATCAGAGCAGATTGTACTGAGAGTGCACCATAAAATTGTAAACGTTAATATTTTGTTA
AAATTCGCGTTAAATTTTTGTTAAATCAGCTCATTTTTTAACCAATAGACCGAAATCGGCAAAATCCCTT
ATAAATCAAAAGAATAGCCCGAGATAGAGT
[37 nt withheld, positions 5631-5667]
AAAGAACGTGGACTCCAACGTCAAAGG
[141 nt withheld, positions 5695-5835]
G
[46 nt withheld, positions 5837-5882]
A
[95 nt withheld, positions 5884-5978]
TATGCGGTGTGAAATACCGCACAGATGCGTAAGGAGAAAATACCGCATCAGGCGCC
